Addgene plasmid #195722: pUC57-mini v2-HF24_F8
Purpose: This plasmid carries a fragment from a 24-fragment lacI/lacZ cassette split that was designed as a Golden Gate assembly with high fidelity.
Depositing lab: Eric Cantor. Depositing organization: New England Biolabs. Publication: Comprehensive Profiling of Four Base Overhang Ligation Fidelity by T4 DNA Ligase and Application to DNA Assembly. Potapov V, Ong JL, Kucera RB, Langhorst BW, Bilotti K, Pryor JM, Cantor EJ, Canton B, Knight TF, Evans TC Jr, Lohman GJS. ACS Synth Biol. 2018 Nov 16;7(11):2665-2674. doi: 10.1021/acssynbio.8b00333. Epub 2018 Oct 29. PubMed 30335370.
Backbone
  Vector backbone: pUC57-mini
  Vector type: Synthetic Biology
Growth in bacteria
  Bacterial resistance: Ampicillin, 100 μg/mL
  Growth temperature: 37°C
  Growth strain: DH5alpha
  Copy number: High Copy
Gene/Insert
  Gene/Insert name: Fragment#8 of 24 fragment splits in lacI/lacZ cassette
  Species: E.coli
  Cloning method: Restriction Enzyme; 5′ cloning site Unknown (unknown if destroyed)
Terms and licenses: Academic/Nonprofit Terms; Industry Terms: Not Available to Industry
How to cite: pUC57-mini v2-HF24_F8 was a gift from Eric Cantor (Addgene plasmid # 195722 ; http://n2t.net/addgene:195722 ; RRID:Addgene_195722)
