[The description below was written by a language model from this plasmid's Addgene catalogue record and pLannotate feature annotations shown in this document.]
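Description:
pUC57-mini v2-HF24_F8 is a small (about 2.1 kb) high-copy bacterial cloning plasmid built on the pUC57-mini backbone and classed as a synthetic biology part. It is maintained in E. coli through a ColE1/pMB1/pUC-type origin of replication and selected with ampicillin, using the β-lactamase (AmpR) gene driven by its native bla promoter. Apart from these two maintenance elements, the only annotated feature is a short, roughly 250 bp segment matching lacZ (β-galactosidase), which corresponds to the insert.

That insert is fragment 8 of a set of 24 pieces into which an E. coli lacI/lacZ cassette was divided. The split was designed as a high-fidelity Golden Gate assembly, meaning the junctions between neighbouring fragments were chosen so that their four-base overhangs ligate to the intended partners with minimal mispairing. In Golden Gate cloning, a Type IIS restriction enzyme releases each fragment from its holding plasmid and a ligase joins them in a defined order in one reaction; the record does not state which enzyme or which overhang sequences flank this fragment, and the flanking sites are not annotated in the feature table. The fragment is not an expression unit on its own: it carries only part of the lacZ coding sequence and no annotated promoter.

The plasmid is intended to be used with the other 23 fragment plasmids as a test system for assembly accuracy and efficiency. Correct assembly of the complete set would reconstitute the lacI/lacZ cassette, whose β-galactosidase activity offers a simple colony-colour indication of success.
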