Features (pLannotate 1.2.2; 4 found; start..end, strand, type, name):
     16..265     -  CDS            lacZ (fragment): β-galactosidase; lacZ
    342..930     -  rep_origin     ori: high-copy-number ColE1/pMB1/pBR322/pUC origin of replication
   1101..1961    -  CDS            AmpR: β-lactamase; bla; confers resistance to ampicillin, carbenicillin, and related antibiotics
   1962..2066    -  promoter       AmpR promoter: bla
>Addgene plasmid #195722 | pUC57-mini v2-HF24_F8 | addgene full sequence | sequence record 387859 | Addgene NGS Result
CCAATGATGGTCTCGGTAAGCCGACCACGGGTTGCCGTTTTCATCATATTTAATCAGCGACTGATCCACC
CAGTCCCAGACGAAGCCGCCCTGTAAACGGGGATACTGACGAAACGCCTGCCAGTATTTAGCGAAACCGC
CAAGACTGTTACCCATCGCGTGGGCGTATTCGCAAAGGATCAGCGGGCGCGTCTCTCCAGGTAGCGAAAG
CCATTTTTTGATGGACCATTTCGGCACAGCCGGGAAGGGCTGGTCTTCATCCACGAGACCATCGGAAAGA
ACATGTGAGCAAAAGGCCAGCAAAAGGCCAGGAACCGTAAAAAGGCCGCGTTGCTGGCGTTTTTCCATAG
GCTCCGCCCCCCTGACGAGCATCACAAAAATCGACGCTCAAGTCAGAGGTGGCGAAACCCGACAGGACTA
TAAAGATACCAGGCGTTTCCCCCTGGAAGCTCCCTCGTGCGCTCTCCTGTTCCGACCCTGCCGCTTACCG
GATACCTGTCCGCCTTTCTCCCTTCGGGAAGCGTGGCGCTTTCTCATAGCTCACGCTGTAGGTATCTCAG
TTCGGTGTAGGTCGTTCGCTCCAAGCTGGGCTGTGTGCACGAACCCCCCGTTCAGCCCGACCGCTGCGCC
TTATCCGGTAACTATCGTCTTGAGTCCAACCCGGTAAGACACGACTTATCGCCACTGGCAGCAGCCACTG
GTAACAGGATTAGCAGAGCGAGGTATGTAGGCGGTGCTACAGAGTTCTTGAAGTGGTGGCCTAACTACGG
CTACACTAGAAGAACAGTATTTGGTATCTGCGCTCTGCTGAAGCCAGTTACCTTCGGAAAAAGAGTTGGT
AGCTCTTGATCCGGCAAACAAACCACCGCTGGTAGCGGTGGTTTTTTTGTTTGCAAGCAGCAGATTACGC
GCAGAAAAAAAGGATCTCAAGAAGATCCTTTGATCTTTTCTACGGGGTCTGACGCTCAGTGGAACGAAAA
CTCACGTTAAGGGATTTTGGTCATGAGATTATCAAAAAGGATCTTCACCTAGATCCTTTTAAATTAAAAA
TGAAGTTTTAAATCAATCTAAAGTATATATGAGTAAACTTGGTCTGACAGTTACCAATGCTTAATCAGTG
AGGCACCTATCTCAGCGATCTGTCTATTTCGTTCATCCATAGTTGCCTGACTCCCCGTCGTGTAGATAAC
TACGATACGGGAGGGCTTACCATCTGGCCCCAGTGCTGCAATGATACCGCGAGATCCACGCTCACCGGCT
CCAGATTTATCAGCAATAAACCAGCCAGCCGGAAGGGCCGAGCGCAGAAGTGGTCCTGCAACTTTATCCG
CCTCCATCCAGTCTATTAATTGTTGCCGGGAAGCTAGAGTAAGTAGTTCGCCAGTTAATAGTTTGCGCAA
CGTTGTTGCCATTGCTACAGGCATCGTGGTGTCACGCTCGTCGTTTGGTATGGCTTCATTCAGCTCCGGT
TCCCAACGATCAAGGCGAGTTACATGATCCCCCATGTTGTGCAAAAAAGCGGTTAGCTCCTTCGGTCCTC
CGATCGTTGTCAGAAGTAAGTTGGCCGCAGTGTTATCACTCATGGTTATGGCAGCACTGCATAATTCTCT
TACTGTCATGCCATCCGTAAGATGCTTTTCTGTGACTGGTGAGTACTCAACCAAGTCATTCTGAGAATAG
TGTATGCGGCGACCGAGTTGCTCTTGCCCGGCGTCAATACGGGATAATACCGCGCCACATAGCAGAACTT
TAAAAGTGCTCATCATTGGAAAACGTTCTTCGGGGCGAAAACTCTCAAGGATCTTACCGCTGTTGAGATC
CAGTTCGATGTAACCCACTCGTGCACCCAACTGATCTTCAGCATCTTTTACTTTCACCAGCGTTTCTGGG
TGAGCAAAAACAGGAAGGCAAAATGCCGCAAAAAAGGGAATAAGGGCGACACGGAAATGTTGAATACTCA
TACTCTTCCTTTTTCAATATTATTGAAGCATTTATCAGGGTTATTGTCTCATGAGCGGATACATATTTGA
ATGTATTTAGAAAAATAAACAAATAGGGGTTCCGCGCACATTTCCCCGAAAAGTGCCACCTGACGTC
